>Addgene plasmid #76120 | NEK5 gRNA (BRDN0001148037) | addgene full sequence | sequence record 185224 | Addgene Assembled Sequence
CCCGGGTGCAAAGATGGATAAAGTTTTAAACAGAGAGGAATCTTTGCAGCTAATGGACCTTCTAGGTCTT
GAAAGGAGTGGGAATTGGCTCCGGTGCCCGTCAGTGGGCAGAGCGCACATCGCCCACAGTCCCCGAGAAG
TTGGGGGGAGGGGTCGGCAATTGATCCGGTGCCTAGAGAAGGTGGCGCGGGGTAAACTGGGAAAGTGATG
TCGTGTACTGGCTCCGCCTTTTTCCCGAGGGTGGGGGAGAACCGTATATAAGTGCAGTAGTCGCCGTGAA
CGTTCTTTTTCGCAACGGGTTTGCCGCCAGAACACAGGTAAGTGCCGTGTGTGGTTCCCGCGGGCCTGGC
CTCTTTACGGGTTATGGCCCTTGCGTGCCTTGAATTACTTCCACCTGGCTGCAGTACGTGATTCTTGATC
CCGAGCTTCGGGTTGGAAGTGGGTGGGAGAGTTCGAGGCCTTGCGCTTAAGGAGCCCCTTCGCCTCGTGC
TTGAGTTGAGGCCTGGCCTGGGCGCTGGGGCCGCCGCGTGCGAATCTGGTGGCACCTTCGCGCCTGTCTC
GCTGCTTTCGATAAGTCTCTAGCCATTTAAAATTTTTGATGACCTGCTGCGACGCTTTTTTTCTGGCAAG
ATAGTCTTGTAAATGCGGGCCAAGATCTGCACACTGGTATTTCGGTTTTTGGGGCCGCGGGCGGCGACGG
GGCCCGTGCGTCCCAGCGCACATGTTCGGCGAGGCGGGGCCTGCGAGCGCGGCCACCGAGAATCGGACGG
GGGTAGTCTCAAGCTGGCCGGCCTGCTCTGGTGCCTGGCCTCGCGCCGCCGTGTATCGCCCCGCCCTGGG
CGGCAAGGCTGGCCCGGTCGGCACCAGTTGCGTGAGCGGAAAGATGGCCGCTTCCCGGCCCTGCTGCAGG
GAGCTCAAAATGGAGGACGCGGCGCTCGGGAGAGCGGGCGGGTGAGTCACCCACACAAAGGAAAAGGGCC
TTTCCGTCCTCAGCCGTCGCTTCATGTGACTCCACGGAGTACCGGGCGCCGTCCAGGCACCTCGATTAGT
TCTCGAGCTTTTGGAGTACGTCGTCTTTAGGTTGGGGGGAGGGGTTTTATGCGATGGAGTTTCCCCACAC
TGAGTGGGTGGAGACTGAAGTTAGGCCAGCTTGGCACTTGATGTAATTCTCCTTGGAATTTGCCCTTTTT
GAGTTTGGATCTTGGTTCATTCTCAAGCCTCAGACAGTGGTTCAAAGTTTTTTTCTTCCATTTCAGGTGT
CGTGACGTACGGCCACCATGACCGAGTACAAGCCCACGGTGCGCCTCGCCACCCGCGACGACGTCCCCAG
GGCCGTACGCACCCTCGCCGCCGCGTTCGCCGACTACCCCGCCACGCGCCACACCGTCGATCCGGACCGC
CACATCGAGCGGGTCACCGAGCTGCAAGAACTCTTCCTCACGCGCGTCGGGCTCGACATCGGCAAGGTGT
GGGTCGCGGACGACGGCGCCGCCGTGGCGGTCTGGACCACGCCGGAGAGCGTCGAAGCGGGGGCGGTGTT
CGCCGAGATCGGCCCGCGCATGGCCGAGTTGAGCGGTTCCCGGCTGGCCGCGCAGCAACAGATGGAAGGC
CTCCTGGCGCCGCACCGGCCCAAGGAGCCCGCGTGGTTCCTGGCCACCGTCGGAGTCTCGCCCGACCACC
AGGGCAAGGGTCTGGGCAGCGCCGTCGTGCTCCCCGGAGTGGAGGCGGCCGAGCGCGCCGGGGTGCCCGC
CTTCCTGGAGACCTCCGCGCCCCGCAACCTCCCCTTCTACGAGCGGCTCGGCTTCACCGTCACCGCCGAC
GTCGAGGTGCCCGAAGGACCGCGCACCTGGTGCATGACCCGCAAGCCCGGTGCCTGAACGCGTTAAGTCG
ACAATCAACCTCTGGATTACAAAATTTGTGAAAGATTGACTGGTATTCTTAACTATGTTGCTCCTTTTAC
GCTATGTGGATACGCTGCTTTAATGCCTTTGTATCATGCTATTGCTTCCCGTATGGCTTTCATTTTCTCC
TCCTTGTATAAATCCTGGTTGCTGTCTCTTTATGAGGAGTTGTGGCCCGTTGTCAGGCAACGTGGCGTGG
TGTGCACTGTGTTTGCTGACGCAACCCCCACTGGTTGGGGCATTGCCACCACCTGTCAGCTCCTTTCCGG
GACTTTCGCTTTCCCCCTCCCTATTGCCACGGCGGAACTCATCGCCGCCTGCCTTGCCCGCTGCTGGACA
GGGGCTCGGCTGTTGGGCACTGACAATTCCGTGGTGTTGTCGGGGAAATCATCGTCCTTTCCTTGGCTGC
TCGCCTGTGTTGCCACCTGGATTCTGCGCGGGACGTCCTTCTGCTACGTCCCTTCGGCCCTCAATCCAGC
GGACCTTCCTTCCCGCGGCCTGCTGCCGGCTCTGCGGCCTCTTCCGCGTCTTCGCCTTCGCCCTCAGACG
AGTCGGATCTCCCTTTGGGCCGCCTCCCCGCGTCGACTTTAAGACCAATGACTTACAAGGCAGCTGTAGA
TCTTAGCCACTTTTTAAAAGAAAAGGGGGGACTGGAAGGGCTAATTCACTCCCAACGAAGACAAGATCTG
CTTTTTGCTTGTACTGGGTCTCTCTGGTTAGACCAGATCTGAGCCTGGGAGCTCTCTGGCTAACTAGGGA
ACCCACTGCTTAAGCCTCAATAAAGCTTGCCTTGAGTGCTTCAAGTAGTGTGTGCCCGTCTGTTGTGTGA
CTCTGGTAACTAGAGATCCCTCAGACCCTTTTAGTCAGTGTGGAAAATCTCTAGCAGTACGTATAGTAGT
TCATGTCATCTTATTATTCAGTATTTATAACTTGCAAAGAAATGAATATCAGAGAGTGAGAGGAACTTGT
TTATTGCAGCTTATAATGGTTACAAATAAAGCAATAGCATCACAAATTTCACAAATAAAGCATTTTTTTC
ACTGCATTCTAGTTGTGGTTTGTCCAAACTCATCAATGTATCTTATCATGTCTGGCTCTAGCTATCCCGC
CCCTAACTCCGCCCATCCCGCCCCTAACTCCGCCCAGTTCCGCCCATTCTCCGCCCCATGGCTGACTAAT
TTTTTTTATTTATGCAGAGGCCGAGGCCGCCTCGGCCTCTGAGCTATTCCAGAAGTAGTGAGGAGGCTTT
TTTGGAGGCCTAGGGACGTACCCAATTCGCCCTATAGTGAGTCGTATTACGCGCGCTCACTGGCCGTCGT
TTTACAACGTCGTGACTGGGAAAACCCTGGCGTTACCCAACTTAATCGCCTTGCAGCACATCCCCCTTTC
GCCAGCTGGCGTAATAGCGAAGAGGCCCGCACCGATCGCCCTTCCCAACAGTTGCGCAGCCTGAATGGCG
AATGGG
[124 nt withheld, positions 3367-3490]
C
[91 nt withheld, positions 3492-3582]
A
[49 nt withheld, positions 3584-3632]
CCTTTGACGTTGGAGTCCACGTTCTTT
[37 nt withheld, positions 3660-3696]
ACCCTATCTCGGTCTATTCTTTTGATTTATAAGGGATTTTGCCGATTTCGGCCTATTGGTTAAAAAATGA
GCTGATTTAACAAAAATTTAACGCGAATTTTAACAAAATATTAACGCTTACAATTTAGGTGGCACTTTTC
GGGGAAATGTGCGCGGAACCCCTATTTGTTTATTTTTCTAAATACATTCAAATATGTATCCGCTCATGAG
ACAATAACCCTGATAAATGCTTCAATAATATTGAAAAAGGAAGAGTATGAGTATTCAACATTTCCGTGTC
GCCCTTATTCCCTTTTTTGCGGCATTTTGCCTTCCTGTTTTTGCTCACCCAGAAACGCTGGTGAAAGTAA
AAGATGCTGAAGATCAGTTGGGTGCACGAGTGGGTTACATCGAACTGGATCTCAACAGCGGTAAGATCCT
TGAGAGTTTTCGCCCCGAAGAACGTTTTCCAATGATGAGCACTTTTAAAGTTCTGCTATGTGGCGCGGTA
TTATCCCGTATTGACGCCGGGCAAGAGCAACTCGGTCGCCGCATACACTATTCTCAGAATGACTTGGTTG
AGTACTCACCAGTCACAGAAAAGCATCTTACGGATGGCATGACAGTAAGAGAATTATGCAGTGCTGCCAT
AACCATGAGTGATAACACTGCGGCCAACTTACTTCTGACAACGATCGGAGGACCGAAGGAGCTAACCGCT
TTTTTGCACAACATGGGGGATCATGTAACTCGCCTTGATCGTTGGGAACCGGAGCTGAATGAAGCCATAC
CAAACGACGAGCGTGACACCACGATGCCTGTAGCAATGGCAACAACGTTGCGCAAACTATTAACTGGCGA
ACTACTTACTCTAGCTTCCCGGCAACAATTAATAGACTGGATGGAGGCGGATAAAGTTGCAGGACCACTT
CTGCGCTCGGCCCTTCCGGCTGGCTGGTTTATTGCTGATAAATCTGGAGCCGGTGAGCGTGGGTCTCGCG
GTATCATTGCAGCACTGGGGCCAGATGGTAAGCCCTCCCGTATCGTAGTTATCTACACGACGGGGAGTCA
GGCAACTATGGATGAACGAAATAGACAGATCGCTGAGATAGGTGCCTCACTGATTAAGCATTGGTAACTG
TCAGACCAAGTTTACTCATATATACTTTAGATTGATTTAAAACTTCATTTTTAATTTAAAAGGATCTAGG
TGAAGATCCTTTTTGATAATCTCATGACCAAAATCCCTTAACGTGAGTTTTCGTTCCACTGAGCGTCAGA
CCCCGTAGAAAAGATCAAAGGATCTTCTTGAGATCCTTTTTTTCTGCGCGTAATCTGCTGCTTGCAAACA
AAAAAACCACCGCTACCAGCGGTGGTTTGTTTGCCGGATCAAGAGCTACCAACTCTTTTTCCGAAGGTAA
CTGGCTTCAGCAGAGCGCAGATACCAAATACTGTTCTTCTAGTGTAGCCGTAGTTAGGCCACCACTTCAA
GAACTCTGTAGCACCGCCTACATACCTCGCTCTGCTAATCCTGTTACCAGTGGCTGCTGCCAGTGGCGAT
AAGTCGTGTCTTACCGGGTTGGACTCAAGACGATAGTTACCGGATAAGGCGCAGCGGTCGGGCTGAACGG
GGGGTTCGTGCACACAGCCCAGCTTGGAGCGAACGACCTACACCGAACTGAGATACCTACAGCGTGAGCT
ATGAGAAAGCGCCACGCTTCCCGAAGGGAGAAAGGCGGACAGGTATCCGGTAAGCGGCAGGGTCGGAACA
GGAGAGCGCACGAGGGAGCTTCCAGGGGGAAACGCCTGGTATCTTTATAGTCCTGTCGGGTTTCGCCACC
TCTGACTTGAGCGTCGATTTTTGTGATGCTCGTCAGGGGGGCGGAGCCTATGGAAAAACGCCAGCAACGC
GGCCTTTTTACGGTTCCTGGCCTTTTGCTGGCCTTTTGCTCACATGTTCTTTCCTGCGTTATCCCCTGAT
TCTGTGGATAACCGTATTACCGCCTTTGAGTGAGCTGATACCGCTCGCCGCAGCCGAACGACCGAGCGCA
GCGAGTCAGTGAGCGAGGAAGCGGAAGAGCGCCCAATACGCAAACCGCCTCTCCCCGCGCGTTGGCCGAT
TCATTAATGCAGCTGGCACGACAGGTTTCCCGACTGGAAAGCGGGCAGTGAGCGCAACGCAATTAATGTG
AGTTAGCTCACTCATTAGGCACCCCAGGCTTTACACTTTATGCTTCCGGCTCGTATGTTGTGTGGAATTG
TGAGCGGATAACAATTTCACACAGGAAACAGCTATGACCATGATTACGCCAAGCGCGCAATTAACCCTCA
CTAAAGGGAACAAAAGCTGGAGCTGCAAGCTTAATGTAGTCTTATGCAATACTCTTGTAGTCTTGCAACA
TGGTAACGATGAGTTAGCAACATGCCTTACAAGGAGAGAAAAAGCACCGTGCATGCCGATTGGTGGAAGT
AAGGTGGTACGATCGTGCCTTATTAGGAAGGCAACAGACGGGTCTGACATGGATTGGACGAACCACTGAA
TTGCCGCATTGCAGAGATATTGTATTTAAGTGCCTAGCTCGATACATAAACGGGTCTCTCTGGTTAGACC
AGATCTGAGCCTGGGAGCTCTCTGGCTAACTAGGGAACCCACTGCTTAAGCCTCAATAAAGCTTGCCTTG
AGTGCTTCAAGTAGTGTGTGCCCGTCTGTTGTGTGACTCTGGTAACTAGAGATCCCTCAGACCCTTTTAG
TCAGTGTGGAAAATCTCTAGCAGTGGCGCCCGAACAGGGACTTGAAAGCGAAAGGGAAACCAGAGGAGCT
CTCTCGACGCAGGACTCGGCTTGCTGAAGCGCGCACGGCAAGAGGCGAGGGGCGGCGACTGGTGAGTACG
CCAAAAATTTTGACTAGCGGAGGCTAGAAGGAGAGAGATGGGTGCGAGAGCGTCAGTATTAAGCGGGGGA
GAATTAGATCGCGATGGGAAAAAATTCGGTTAAGGCCAGGGGGAAAGAAAAAATATAAATTAAAACATAT
AGTATGGGCAAGCAGGGAGCTAGAACGATTCGCAGTTAATCCTGGCCTGTTAGAAACATCAGAAGGCTGT
AGACAAATACTGGGACAGCTACAACCATCCCTTCAGACAGGATCAGAAGAACTTAGATCATTATATAATA
CAGTAGCAACCCTCTATTGTGTGCATCAAAGGATAGAGATAAAAGACACCAAGGAAGCTTTAGACAAGAT
AGAGGAAGAGCAAAACAAAAGTAAGACCACCGCACAGCAAGCGGCCGCTGATCTTCAGACCTGGAGGAGG
AGATATGAGGGACAATTGGAGAAGTGAATTATATAAATATAAAGTAGTAAAAATTGAACCATTAGGAGTA
GCACCCACCAAGGCAAAGAGAAGAGTGGTGCAGAGAGAAAAAAGAGCAGTGGGAATAGGAGCTTTGTTCC
TTGGGTTCTTGGGAGCAGCAGGAAGCACTATGGGCGCAGCGTCAATGACGCTGACGGTACAGGCCAGACA
ATTATTGTCTGGTATAGTGCAGCAGCAGAACAATTTGCTGAGGGCTATTGAGGCGCAACAGCATCTGTTG
CAACTCACAGTCTGGGGCATCAAGCAGCTCCAGGCAAGAATCCTGGCTGTGGAAAGATACCTAAAGGATC
AACAGCTCCTGGGGATTTGGGGTTGCTCTGGAAAACTCATTTGCACCACTGCTGTGCCTTGGAATGCTAG
TTGGAGTAATAAATCTCTGGAACAGATTTGGAATCACACGACCTGGATGGAGTGGGACAGAGAAATTAAC
AATTACACAAGCTTAATACACTCCTTAATTGAAGAATCGCAAAACCAGCAAGAAAAGAATGAACAAGAAT
TATTGGAATTAGATAAATGGGCAAGTTTGTGGAATTGGTTTAACATAACAAATTGGCTGTGGTATATAAA
ATTATTCATAATGATAGTAGGAGGCTTGGTAGGTTTAAGAATAGTTTTTGCTGTACTTTCTATAGTGAAT
AGAGTTAGGCAGGGATATTCACCATTATCGTTTCAGACCCACCTCCCAACCCCGAGGGGACCCAGAGAGG
GCCTATTTCCCATGATTCCTTCATATTTGCATATACGATACAAGGCTGTTAGAGAGATAATTAGAATTAA
TTTGACTGTAAACACAAAGATATTAGTACAAAATACGTGACGTAGAAAGTAATAATTTCTTGGGTAGTTT
GCAGTTTTAAAATTATGTTTTAAAATGGACTATCATATGCTTACCGTAACTTGAAAGTATTTCGATTTCT
TGGCTTTATATATCTTGTGGAAAGGACGAAACACCGTGGAGCTCACGAGAAAACCCGTTTTAGAGCTAGA
AATAGCAAGTTAAAATAAGGCTAGTCCGTTATCAACTTGAAAAAGTGGCACCGAGTCGGTGCTTTTTTAA
GCTTGGCGTAACTAGATCTTGAGACAAATGGCAGTATTCATCCACAATTTTAAAAGAAAAGGGGGGATTG
GGGGGTACAGTGCAGGGGAAAGAATAGTAGACATAATAGCAACAGACATACAAACTAAAGAATTACAAAA
ACAAATTACAAAAATTCAAAATTTTCGGGTTTATTACAGGGACAGCAGAGATCCACTTTGGCGCCGGCTC
GAGGGGG
Features (pLannotate 1.2.2; 29 found; start..end, strand, type, name):
     14..80      +  CDS            small t antigen (fragment): SV40 (simian virus 40) small t antigen
    106..317     +  promoter       EF-1α core promoter: core promoter for human elongation factor EF-1α
    318..1256    +  intron         EF-1α intron A: intron upstream of the start codon of human EF-1α
   1278..1877    +  CDS            PuroR (fragment): puromycin N-acetyltransferase; pac from Streptomyces; confers resistance to puromycin
   1893..2481    +  misc_feature   WPRE: woodchuck hepatitis virus posttranscriptional regulatory element
   2532..2551    +  misc_feature   cPPT/CTS (fragment): central polypurine tract and central termination sequence of HIV-1
   2553..2786    +  LTR            3' LTR (ΔU3): self-inactivating 3' long terminal repeat (LTR) from HIV-1
   2864..2985    +  polyA_signal   SV40 poly(A) signal: SV40 polyadenylation signal
   3025..3160    +  rep_origin     SV40 ori: SV40 origin of replication
   3181..3199    -  promoter       T7 promoter: promoter for bacteriophage T7 RNA polymerase
   3207..3362    +  CDS            lacZα (fragment): LacZα fragment of β-galactosidase; lacZ fragment
   3367..3795    +  rep_origin     f1 ori (sequence partly withheld): f1 bacteriophage origin of replication; arrow indicates direction of (+) strand synthesis
   3848..3952    +  promoter       AmpR promoter: bla
   3953..4813    +  CDS            AmpR: β-lactamase; bla; confers resistance to ampicillin, carbenicillin, and related antibiotics
   4984..5572    +  rep_origin     ori: high-copy-number ColE1/pMB1/pBR322/pUC origin of replication
   5755..5847    +  CDS            lacI (fragment): lac repressor; lacI; The lac repressor binds to the lac operator to inhibit transcription in E. coli. This inhibition can be relieved by adding lactose or isopropyl-β-D-thiogalactopyranoside (IPTG).
   5860..5881    +  protein_bind   CAP binding site: CAP binding activates transcription in the presence of cAMP. E. coli catabolite activator protein
   5896..5926    +  promoter       lac promoter: promoter for the E. coli lac operon
   5934..5950    +  protein_bind   lac operator: The lac repressor binds to the lac operator to inhibit transcription in E. coli. This inhibition can be relieved by adding lactose or isopropyl-β-D-thiogalactopyranoside (IPTG). lac repressor encoded by lacI
   5995..6013    +  promoter       T3 promoter: promoter for bacteriophage T3 RNA polymerase
   6041..6267    +  promoter       RSV promoter: Rous sarcoma virus enhancer/promoter
   6268..6448    +  LTR            5' LTR (truncated): truncated 5' long terminal repeat (LTR) from HIV-1
   6495..6620    +  misc_feature   HIV-1 Ψ: packaging signal of human immunodeficiency virus type 1
   6604..6967    +  CDS            HIV-1 gag (fragment): gag protein from human immunodeficiency virus 1; gag
   7113..7346    +  misc_feature   RRE: The Rev response element (RRE) of HIV-1 allows for Rev-dependent mRNA export from the nucleus to the cytoplasm.
   7723..7749    +  CDS            Rev (fragment): human immunodeficiency virus 1 (HIV-1) Rev protein; rev; enhances nuclear export of unspliced and incompletely spliced viral mRNAs
   7753..7993    +  promoter       U6 promoter: RNA polymerase III promoter for human U6 snRNA
   8023..8098    +  misc_RNA       gRNA scaffold: guide RNA scaffold for the Streptococcus pyogenes CRISPR/Cas9 system
   8154..8271    +  misc_feature   cPPT/CTS: central polypurine tract and central termination sequence of HIV-1
