[The description below was written by a language model from this plasmid's Addgene catalogue record and pLannotate feature annotations shown in this document.]
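Description:
NEK5 gRNA (BRDN0001148037) is a third-generation lentiviral CRISPR guide RNA plasmid built on the lentiGuide-Puro backbone and designed to target human NEK5, with the guide chosen against the NM_199289.2 reference transcript. It is propagated in E. coli as a high-copy plasmid through a ColE1/pUC-type origin with ampicillin selection (AmpR). The backbone also carries an f1 origin, an SV40 origin and remnants of lac and T7/T3 cloning-vector sequences.

The lentiviral cassette begins with an RSV promoter fused to a truncated HIV-1 5' LTR, which makes genomic RNA production Tat-independent. This is followed by the Ψ packaging signal with a partial gag sequence, the Rev response element for Rev-dependent nuclear export, and a cPPT/CTS element that aids nuclear import of the provirus. It ends in a self-inactivating ΔU3 3' LTR. Within this frame, a human U6 RNA polymerase III promoter drives the NEK5-specific spacer joined to the Streptococcus pyogenes Cas9 gRNA scaffold. A separate EF-1α promoter, including its intron A, expresses puromycin N-acetyltransferase for selection of transduced mammalian cells, and a downstream WPRE enhances transcript expression.

The plasmid does not encode Cas9, so it is meant to be used with a separate Cas9 lentiviral vector or in cell lines that already express Cas9. The usual application is disruption of NEK5 in human cells. It belongs to a human kinome gRNA collection developed alongside work on optimised sgRNA design for higher on-target activity and lower off-target effects.
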