Addgene plasmid #76120: NEK5 gRNA (BRDN0001148037)
Purpose: 3rd generation lentiviral gRNA plasmid targeting human NEK5
Depositing lab: John Doench & David Root. Depositing organization: Broad Institute. Publication: Optimized sgRNA design to maximize activity and minimize off-target effects of CRISPR-Cas9. Doench JG, Fusi N, Sullender M, Hegde M, Vaimberg EW, Donovan KF, Smith I, Tothova Z, Wilen C, Orchard R, Virgin HW, Listgarten J, Root DE. Nat Biotechnol. 2016 Jan 18. doi: 10.1038/nbt.3437. PubMed 26780180.
Backbone
  Vector backbone: lentiGuide-Puro
  Backbone manufacturer: Zhang Lab (Addgene plasmid # 52963)
  Vector type: Mammalian Expression, Lentiviral, CRISPR
  Selectable markers: Puromycin
Growth in bacteria
  Bacterial resistance: Ampicillin, 100 μg/mL
  Growth temperature: 37°C
  Growth strain: DH5alpha
  Copy number: High Copy
Gene/Insert
  Gene/Insert name: NEK5 (alt names: NEK5; NM_199289.2)
  gRNA/shRNA sequence: TGGAGCTCACGAGAAAACCC
  Species: H. sapiens (human)
  Entrez Gene: NEK5
  Promoter: hU6
  Cloning method: Unknown
  Sequencing primers: 5′ U6-F; 3′ pS2-R
Terms and licenses: Academic/Nonprofit Terms; Industry Terms: Not Available to Industry
Depositor comments: The gRNA was designed to target the following Genbank reference sequence(s): NM_199289.2. Note that this plasmid does NOT contain Cas9. It should be used in conjunction with lentiCas9-Blast (Addgene #52962) or otherwise with cell lines already expressing Cas9. Browse the full kinome gRNA library at http://www.addgene.org/pooled-library/broadgpp-human-kinome/ or visit http://www.broadinstitute.org/rnai/public/ for detailed protocols and information.
How to cite: NEK5 gRNA (BRDN0001148037) was a gift from John Doench & David Root (Addgene plasmid # 76120 ; http://n2t.net/addgene:76120 ; RRID:Addgene_76120)
