>Addgene plasmid #76120 | NEK5 gRNA (BRDN0001148037) | depositor partial sequence | sequence record 143580 | Target Sequence
TGGAGCTCACGAGAAAACCC
