>Addgene plasmid #76120 | NEK5 gRNA (BRDN0001148037) | addgene partial sequence | sequence record 185223 | hU6-F
TAGAAAGTAATAATTTCTTGGGTAGTTTGCAGTTTTAAAATTATGTTTTAAAATGGACTATCATATGCTT
ACCGTAACTTGAAAGTATTTCGATTTCTTGGCTTTATATATCTTGTGGAAAGGACGAAACACCGTGGAGC
TCACGAGAAAACCCGTTTTAGAGCTAGAAATAGCAAGTTAAAATAAGGCTAGTCCGTTATCAACTTGAAA
AAGTGGCACCGAGTCGGTGCTTTTTTAAGCTTGGCGTAACTAGATCTTGAGACAAATGGCAGTATTCATC
CACAATTTTAAAAGAAAAGGGGGGATTGGGGGGTACAGTGCAGGGGAAAGAATAGTAGACATAATAGCAA
CAGACATACAAACTAAAGAATTACAAAAACAAATTACAAAAATTCAAAATTTTCGGGTTTATTACAGGGA
CAGCAGAGATCCACTTTGGCGCCGGCTCGAGGGGGCCCGGGTGCAAAGATGGATAAAGTTTTAAACAGAG
AGGAATCTTTGCAGCTAATGGACCTTCTAGGTCTTGAAAGGAGTGGGAATTGGCTCCGGTGCCCGTCAGT
GGGCAGAGCG
